Addgene plasmid #215592: pGAL4-DBD-EGR1-WT
Purpose: For overexpression of Gal4-DBD EGR1 WT
Depositing lab: Denes Hnisz. Depositing organization: Max Planck Institute for Molecular Genetics. Publication: An activity-specificity trade-off encoded in human transcription factors. Naderi J, Magalhaes AP, Kibar G, Stik G, Zhang Y, Mackowiak SD, Wieler HM, Rossi F, Buschow R, Christou-Kent M, Alcoverro-Bertran M, Graf T, Vingron M, Hnisz D. Nat Cell Biol. 2024 Aug;26(8):1309-1321. doi: 10.1038/s41556-024-01411-0. Epub 2024 Jul 5. PubMed 38969762.
Backbone
  Vector backbone: pGAL4-DBD-MCS
  Vector type: Mammalian Expression
Growth in bacteria
  Bacterial resistance: Ampicillin, 100 μg/mL
  Growth temperature: 37°C
  Growth strain: DH5alpha
  Copy number: High Copy
Gene/Insert
  Gene/Insert name: EGR1
  Species: H. sapiens (human)
  Entrez Gene: EGR1 (a.k.a. AT225, G0S30, KROX-24, NGFI-A, TIS8, ZIF-268, ZIF268, ZNF225)
  Cloning method: Gibson Cloning
Terms and licenses: Academic/Nonprofit Terms; Industry Terms: Not Available to Industry
How to cite: pGAL4-DBD-EGR1-WT was a gift from Denes Hnisz (Addgene plasmid # 215592 ; http://n2t.net/addgene:215592 ; RRID:Addgene_215592)
