[The description below was written by a language model from this plasmid's Addgene catalogue record and pLannotate feature annotations shown in this document.]
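Description:
pGAL4-DBD-EGR1-WT is a mammalian expression plasmid of about 6.2 kb, built on the pGAL4-DBD-MCS backbone, that drives overexpression of a fusion between the yeast GAL4 DNA-binding domain and wild-type sequence from human EGR1 (also known as KROX-24 or ZIF268). It is propagated in E. coli from a high-copy ColE1/pUC-type origin under ampicillin selection via the β-lactamase gene. An f1 origin is also present. A separate SV40 enhancer/early promoter drives a neomycin phosphotransferase gene terminated by an SV40 polyadenylation signal, which would allow G418 selection of transfected mammalian cells.

The expression cassette consists of the CMV immediate-early enhancer and promoter, followed by a T7 promoter, the GAL4 DNA-binding domain, the EGR1 insert placed immediately downstream, and a bGH polyadenylation signal, with an SP6 promoter on the far side of the insert. The annotated EGR1 segment is only about 375 nt and is flagged as a fragment, so the insert appears to encode a portion of EGR1 rather than the full-length protein. The record does not state which region this is. The insert was introduced by Gibson cloning.

Tethering a transcription factor segment to the GAL4 DNA-binding domain is the standard arrangement for measuring its transactivation capacity, typically by co-transfection with a reporter carrying GAL4 UAS binding sites, independently of the factor's own DNA-binding specificity. The "WT" designation suggests it serves as the reference against mutant versions, in line with the associated study of activity and specificity in human transcription factors, though no reporter partner is named in the record.
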