Features (pLannotate 1.2.2; 22 found; start..end, strand, type, name):
     57..645     +  rep_origin     ori: high-copy-number ColE1/pMB1/pBR322/pUC origin of replication
    828..920     +  CDS            lacI (fragment): lac repressor; lacI; The lac repressor binds to the lac operator to inhibit transcription in E. coli. This inhibition can be relieved by adding lactose or isopropyl-β-D-thiogalactopyranoside (IPTG).
    933..954     +  protein_bind   CAP binding site: CAP binding activates transcription in the presence of cAMP. E. coli catabolite activator protein
    969..999     +  promoter       lac promoter: promoter for the E. coli lac operon
   1007..1023    +  protein_bind   lac operator: The lac repressor binds to the lac operator to inhibit transcription in E. coli. This inhibition can be relieved by adding lactose or isopropyl-β-D-thiogalactopyranoside (IPTG). lac repressor encoded by lacI
   1096..1217    -  polyA_signal   SV40 poly(A) signal: SV40 polyadenylation signal
   1212..1370    -  CDS            ble (fragment): BLE_KLEPN - Experimental evidence at protein level: Swiss-Prot protein existence level 1. Binding protein with a strong affinity to the bleomycin family of antibiotics. Binds to CL990; an antimitotic-antibiotic compound. From Klebsiella pneumoniae.
   1394..2185    -  CDS            neo: KKA2_KLEPN - Also known as kan, nptII. Experimental evidence at protein level: Swiss-Prot protein existence level 1. Resistance to kanamycin, neomycin, paromomycin, ribostamycin, butirosin and gentamicin B. From Klebsiella pneumoniae.
   2252..2581    -  promoter       SV40 promoter: SV40 enhancer and early promoter
   2595..3023    -  rep_origin     f1 ori (sequence partly withheld): f1 bacteriophage origin of replication; arrow indicates direction of (+) strand synthesis
   3044..3065    -  promoter       SV40 promoter (fragment): SV40 enhancer and early promoter
   3069..3293    -  polyA_signal   bGH poly(A) signal: bovine growth hormone polyadenylation signal
   3319..3337    +  promoter       SP6 promoter: promoter for bacteriophage SP6 RNA polymerase
   3357..3731    -  CDS            EGR1 (fragment): EGR1_HUMAN - Also known as KROX24, ZNF225 From Homo sapiens (Human).
   3738..4178    -  CDS            GAL4 DNA binding domain: DNA binding domain of the GAL4 transcriptional activator; Saccharomyces cerevisiae GAL4 (truncated)
   4241..4259    -  promoter       T7 promoter: promoter for bacteriophage T7 RNA polymerase
   4275..4308    -  LTR            5' LTR (truncated) (fragment): truncated 5' long terminal repeat (LTR) from HIV-1
   4304..4507    -  promoter       CMV promoter: human cytomegalovirus (CMV) immediate early promoter
   4508..4887    -  enhancer       CMV enhancer: human cytomegalovirus immediate early enhancer
   5042..5094    +  misc_feature   bom (fragment): basis of mobility region from pBR322
   5153..5257    +  promoter       AmpR promoter: bla
   5258..6118    +  CDS            AmpR: β-lactamase; bla; confers resistance to ampicillin, carbenicillin, and related antibiotics
>Addgene plasmid #215592 | pGAL4-DBD-EGR1-WT | addgene full sequence | sequence record 450933 | Addgene NGS Result
CGTGAGTTTTCGTTCCACTGAGCGTCAGACCCCGTAGAAAAGATCAAAGGATCTTCTTGAGATCCTTTTT
TTCTGCGCGTAATCTGCTGCTTGCAAACAAAAAAACCACCGCTACCAGCGGTGGTTTGTTTGCCGGATCA
AGAGCTACCAACTCTTTTTCCGAAGGTAACTGGCTTCAGCAGAGCGCAGATACCAAATACTGTTCTTCTA
GTGTAGCCGTAGTTAGGCCACCACTTCAAGAACTCTGTAGCACCGCCTACATACCTCGCTCTGCTAATCC
TGTTACCAGTGGCTGCTGCCAGTGGCGATAAGTCGTGTCTTACCGGGTTGGACTCAAGACGATAGTTACC
GGATAAGGCGCAGCGGTCGGGCTGAACGGGGGGTTCGTGCACACAGCCCAGCTTGGAGCGAACGACCTAC
ACCGAACTGAGATACCTACAGCGTGAGCTATGAGAAAGCGCCACGCTTCCCGAAGGGAGAAAGGCGGACA
GGTATCCGGTAAGCGGCAGGGTCGGAACAGGAGAGCGCACGAGGGAGCTTCCAGGGGGAAACGCCTGGTA
TCTTTATAGTCCTGTCGGGTTTCGCCACCTCTGACTTGAGCGTCGATTTTTGTGATGCTCGTCAGGGGGG
CGGAGCCTATGGAAAAACGCCAGCAACGCGGCCTTTTTACGGTTCCTGGCCTTTTGCTGGCCTTTTGCTC
ACATGTTCTTTCCTGCGTTATCCCCTGATTCTGTGGATAACCGTATTACCGCCTTTGAGTGAGCTGATAC
CGCTCGCCGCAGCCGAACGACCGAGCGCAGCGAGTCAGTGAGCGAGGAAGCGGAAGAGCGCCCAATACGC
AAACCGCCTCTCCCCGCGCGTTGGCCGATTCATTAATGCAGCTGGCACGACAGGTTTCCCGACTGGAAAG
CGGGCAGTGAGCGCAACGCAATTAATGTGAGTTAGCTCACTCATTAGGCACCCCAGGCTTTACACTTTAT
GCTTCCGGCTCGTATGTTGTGTGGAATTGTGAGCGGATAACAATTTCACACAGGAAACAGCTATGACCAT
GATTACGCCAAGCTCTAGCTAGAGGTCGACGGTATACAGACATGATAAGATACATTGATGAGTTTGGACA
AACCACAACTAGAATGCAGTGAAAAAAATGCTTTATTTGTGAAATTTGTGATGCTATTGCTTTATTTGTA
ACCATTATAAGCTGCAATAAACAAGTTGGGGTGGGCGAAGAACTCCAGCATGAGATCCCCGCGCTGGAGG
ATCATCCAGCCGGCGTCCCGGAAAACGATTCCGAAGCCCAACCTTTCATAGAAGGCGGCGGTGGAATCGA
AATCTCGTGATGGCAGGTTGGGCGTCGCTTGGTCGGTCATTTCGAACCCCAGAGTCCCGCTCAGAAGAAC
TCGTCAAGAAGGCGATAGAAGGCGATGCGCTGCGAATCGGGAGCGGCGATACCGTAAAGCACGAGGAAGC
GGTCAGCCCATTCGCCGCCAAGCTCTTCAGCAATATCACGGGTAGCCAACGCTATGTCCTGATAGCGGTC
CGCCACACCCAGCCGGCCACAGTCGATGAATCCAGAAAAGCGGCCATTTTCCACCATGATATTCGGCAAG
CAGGCATCGCCATGGGTCACGACGAGATCCTCGCCGTCGGGCATGCGCGCCTTGAGCCTGGCGAACAGTT
CGGCTGGCGCGAGCCCCTGATGCTCTTCGTCCAGATCATCCTGATCGACAAGACCGGCTTCCATCCGAGT
ACGTGCTCGCTCGATGCGATGTTTCGCTTGGTGGTCGAATGGGCAGGTAGCCGGATCAAGCGTATGCAGC
CGCCGCATTGCATCAGCCATGATGGATACTTTCTCGGCAGGAGCAAGGTGAGATGACAGGAGATCCTGCC
CCGGCACTTCGCCCAATAGCAGCCAGTCCCTTCCCGCTTCAGTGACAACGTCGAGCACAGCTGCGCAAGG
AACGCCCGTCGTGGCCAGCCACGATAGCCGCGCTGCCTCGTCCTGCAGTTCATTCAGGGCACCGGACAGG
TCGGTCTTGACAAAAAGAACCGGGCGCCCCTGCGCTGACAGCCGGAACACGGCGGCATCAGAGCAGCCGA
TTGTCTGTTGTGCCCAGTCATAGCCGAATAGCCTCTCCACCCAAGCGGCCGGAGAACCTGCGTGCAATCC
ATCTTGTTCAATCATGCGAAACGATCCTCATCCTGTCTCTTGATCAGATCCGAAAATGGATATACAAGCT
CCCGGGAGCTTTTTGCAAAAGCCTAGGCCTCCAAAAAAGCCTCCTCACTACTTCTGGAATAGCTCAGAGG
CAGAGGCGGCCTCGGCCTCTGCATAAATAAAAAAAATTAGTCAGCCATGGGGCGGAGAATGGGCGGAACT
GGGCGGAGTTAGGGGCGGGATGGGCGGAGTTAGGGGCGGGACTATGGTTGCTGACTAATTGAGATGCATG
CTTTGCATACTTCTGCCTGCTGGGGAGCCTGGGGACTTTCCACACCTGGTTGCTGACTAATTGAGATGCA
TGCTTTGCATACTTCTGCCTGCTGGGGAGCCTGGGGACTTTCCACACCCTAACTGACACACATTCCACAG
AATTAATTCGCGTTAAATTTTTGTTAAATCAGCTCATTTTTTAACCAATAGGCCGAAATCGGCAAAATCC
CTTATAAATCAAAAGAATAGACCGAGATAGGGT
[37 nt withheld, positions 2694-2730]
AAAGAACGTGGACTCCAACGTCAAAGG
[49 nt withheld, positions 2758-2806]
T
[91 nt withheld, positions 2808-2898]
G
[124 nt withheld, positions 2900-3023]
GGGGATACCCCCTAGAGCCCCAGCTGGTTCTTTCCGCCTCAGAAGCCATAGAGCCCACCGCATCCCCAGC
ATGCCTGCTATTGTCTTCCCAATCCTCCCCCTTGCTGTCCTGCCCCACCCCACCCCCCAGAATAGAATGA
CACCTACTCAGACAATGCGATGCAATTTCCTCATTTTATTAGGAAAGGACAGTGGGAGTGGCACCTTCCA
GGGTCAAGGAAGGCACGGGGGAGGGGCAAACAACAGATGGCTGGCAACTAGAAGGCACAGTCGAGGCTGA
TCAGCGAGCTCTAGCATTTAGGTGACACTATAGAATAGGGCCCTCTAGACTCAGCAAATTTCAATTGTCC
TGGGAGAAAAGGTTGCTGTCATGTCCGAAAGCCCTGTGGAGGCGCTGAAGGAGTTGGTGACAGCTGAGGA
AGGGAAGCTGCTGACCTGGGCCGGGAAAGCAGGGGGAACAGAGGAGTACGTGGTGGCCACCGACGGGGAG
GGGAAGCCACTGTGCACAGGGGATGGGTAGGTCGAGGAGCCGGGAGAGGAGAAGGAGGTGGGCACAGGGG
ATGGGTATGAGGTGGTGGCCGGGGATGGATAAGAGGTAGTAACCGGGGACGGGTAAGAGGTAGCAACCGG
GGACGGGTAGGAAGAGAGAGAGGAGGTGGCCGAAGAGGCCACAACACTTTTGTCTGCTTTCTTGTCCTTC
TGCCGCAATATCGCCGATACAGTCAACTGTCTTTGACCTTTGTTACTACTCTCTTCCGATGATGATGTCG
CACTTATTCTATGCTGTCTCAATGTTAGAGGCATATCAGTCTCCACTGAAGCCAATCTATCTGTGACGGC
ATCTTTATTCACATTATCTTGTACAAATAATCCTGTTAACAATGCTTTTATATCCTGTAAAGAATCCATT
TTCAAAATCATGTCAAGGTCTTCTCGAGGAAAAATCAGTAGAAATAGCTGTTCCAGTCTTTCTAGCCTTG
ATTCCACTTCTGTCAGATGTGCCCTAGTCAGCGGAGACCTTTTGGTTTTGGGAGAGTAGCGACACTCCCA
GTTGTTCTTCAGACACTTGGCGCACTTCGGTTTTTCTTTGGAGCACTTGAGCTTTTTAAGTCGGCAAATA
TCGCATGCTTGTTCGATAGAAGACAGTAGCTTCATGAATTCCAGCACACTGGCGGCCGTTACTAGTGGAT
CCGAGCTCGGTACCAAGCTTGGGTCTCCCTATAGTGAGTCGTATTAATTTCGATAAGCCAGTAAGCAGTG
GGTTCTCTAGTTAGCCAGAGAGCTCTGCTTATATAGACCTCCCACCGTACACGCCTACCGCCCATTTGCG
TCAATGGGGCGGAGTTGTTACGACATTTTGGAAAGTCCCGTTGATTTTGGTGCCAAAACAAACTCCCATT
GACGTCAATGGGGTGGAGACTTGGAAATCCCCGTGAGTCAAACCGCTATCCACGCCCATTGATGTACTGC
CAAAACCGCATCACCATGGTAATAGCGATGACTAATACGTAGATGTACTGCCAAGTAGGAAAGTCCCATA
AGGTCATGTACTGGGCATAATGCCAGGCGGGCCATTTACCGTCATTGACGTCAATAGGGGGCGTACTTGG
CATATGATACACTTGATGTACTGCCAAGTGGGCAGTTTACCGTAAATACTCCACCCATTGACGTCAATGG
AAAGTCCCTATTGGCGTTACTATGGGAACATACGTCATTATTGACGTCAATGGGCGGGGGTCGTTGGGCG
GTCAGCCAGGCGGGCCATTTACCGTAAGTTATGTAACGCGGAACTCCATATATGGGCTATGAACTAATGA
CCCCGTAATTGATTACTATTAATAACTAGTCAATAATCAATGTCAACGCGTATATCTGGCCCGTACATCG
CGAAGCAGCGCAAAACGCCTAACCCTAAGCAGATTCTTCATGCAATTGTCGGTCAAGCCTTGCCTTGTTG
TAGCTTAAATTTTGCTCGCGCACTACTCAGCGACCTCCAACACACAAGCAGGGAGCAGATACTGGCTTAA
CTATGCGGCATCAGAGCAGATTGTACTGAGAGTGCACCATAGGGGATCGGGAGATCTCCCGATCCGTCGA
CGTCAGGTGGCACTTTTCGGGGAAATGTGCGCGGAACCCCTATTTGTTTATTTTTCTAAATACATTCAAA
TATGTATCCGCTCATGAGACAATAACCCTGATAAATGCTTCAATAATATTGAAAAAGGAAGAGTATGAGT
ATTCAACATTTCCGTGTCGCCCTTATTCCCTTTTTTGCGGCATTTTGCCTTCCTGTTTTTGCTCACCCAG
AAACGCTGGTGAAAGTAAAAGATGCTGAAGATCAGTTGGGTGCACGAGTGGGTTACATCGAACTGGATCT
CAACAGCGGTAAGATCCTTGAGAGTTTTCGCCCCGAAGAACGTTTTCCAATGATGAGCACTTTTAAAGTT
CTGCTATGTGGCGCGGTATTATCCCGTATTGACGCCGGGCAAGAGCAACTCGGTCGCCGCATACACTATT
CTCAGAATGACTTGGTTGAGTACTCACCAGTCACAGAAAAGCATCTTACGGATGGCATGACAGTAAGAGA
ATTATGCAGTGCTGCCATAACCATGAGTGATAACACTGCGGCCAACTTACTTCTGACAACGATCGGAGGA
CCGAAGGAGCTAACCGCTTTTTTGCACAACATGGGGGATCATGTAACTCGCCTTGATCGTTGGGAACCGG
AGCTGAATGAAGCCATACCAAACGACGAGCGTGACACCACGATGCCTGTAGCAATGGCAACAACGTTGCG
CAAACTATTAACTGGCGAACTACTTACTCTAGCTTCCCGGCAACAATTAATAGACTGGATGGAGGCGGAT
AAAGTTGCAGGACCACTTCTGCGCTCGGCCCTTCCGGCTGGCTGGTTTATTGCTGATAAATCTGGAGCCG
GTGAGCGTGGGTCTCGCGGTATCATTGCAGCACTGGGGCCAGATGGTAAGCCCTCCCGTATCGTAGTTAT
CTACACGACGGGAAGTCAGGCAACTATGGATGAACGAAATAGACAGATCGCTGAGATAGGTGCCTCACTG
ATTAAGCATTGGTAACTGTCAGACCAAGTTTACTCATATATACTTTAGATTGATTTAAAACTTCATTTTT
AATTTAAAAGGATCTAGGTGAAGATCCTTTTTGATAATCTCATGACCAAAATCCCTTAA
